Addgene plasmid #142196: TFORF0826
Purpose: Lentiviral vector for overexpressing transcription factor ORFs with unique 24-bp barcodes. Barcodes facilitate identification of transcription factors in pooled screens.
Depositing lab: Feng Zhang. Depositing organization: Broad Institute. Publication: A transcription factor atlas of directed differentiation. Joung J, Ma S, Tay T, Geiger-Schuller KR, Kirchgatterer PC, Verdine VK, Guo B, Arias-Garcia MA, Allen WE, Singh A, Kuksenko O, Abudayyeh OO, Gootenberg JS, Fu Z, Macrae RK, Buenrostro JD, Regev A, Zhang F. Cell. 2023 Jan 5;186(1):209-229.e26. doi: 10.1016/j.cell.2022.11.026. PubMed 36608654.
Backbone
  Vector backbone: pLX_TRC317
  Backbone manufacturer: Broad Institute Genetic Perturbation Platform
  Backbone size w/o insert (bp): 8264
  Vector type: Mammalian Expression, Lentiviral
  Selectable markers: Puromycin
Growth in bacteria
  Bacterial resistance: Ampicillin, 100 μg/mL
  Growth temperature: 37°C
  Growth strain: NEB Stable
  Copy number: High Copy
Gene/Insert
  Gene/Insert name: LHX9
  Species: H. sapiens (human)
  Insert size (bp): 1112
  Entrez Gene: LHX9
  Promoter: EF1a
  Cloning method: Unknown
  Sequencing primers: 5′ GGGTGGAGACTGAAGTTAGGCCAG; 3′ CACATAGCGTAAAAGGAGCAACATAG
Terms and licenses: Academic/Nonprofit Terms; Industry Terms: Not Available to Industry
Depositor comments: XM_005245350,ENST00000561173 . The transcription factor ORF portion of this plasmid was synthesized by Genewiz. Please test multiple small colonies in case of plasmid recombination. To make this collection available in a timely manner, a portion of this collection was not fully sequenced by Addgene. If an Addgene verified full plasmid sequence is not available, please contact us prior to placing an order to request the full sequence.
How to cite: TFORF0826 was a gift from Feng Zhang (Addgene plasmid # 142196 ; http://n2t.net/addgene:142196 ; RRID:Addgene_142196)
