[The description below was written by a language model from this plasmid's Addgene catalogue record and pLannotate feature annotations shown in this document.]
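Description:
TFORF0826 is a lentiviral mammalian expression plasmid built on the pLX_TRC317 backbone and carrying a human LHX9 open reading frame, one member of a barcoded transcription factor ORF collection. It is propagated in E. coli through a high-copy ColE1/pUC-type origin with ampicillin selection (AmpR under its own promoter). An f1 origin and remnants of a lacZα/lac promoter cloning region flanked by T7 and T3 promoters are also present in the bacterial portion. The depositor notes a risk of recombination, which is typical of LTR-containing plasmids.

The viral portion has a third-generation, self-inactivating layout. An RSV promoter drives a truncated HIV-1 5' LTR, followed by the Ψ packaging signal with a gag fragment, the RRE for Rev-dependent export of the genomic RNA, a cPPT/CTS element, and a ΔU3 3' LTR with a downstream SV40 polyadenylation signal. Two expression units sit between the LTRs. An SV40 early promoter/origin region drives the puromycin N-acetyltransferase gene for selection of transduced cells, and a full-length EF-1α promoter drives the LHX9 ORF, with a WPRE downstream to enhance transcript stability and expression. The catalogue lists the insert at 1,112 bp, while the automated annotation matches only about 880 bp to the Swiss-Prot LHX9 entry, which may reflect the specific isoform cited by the depositor. The 24-bp barcode described for the collection is not annotated, so its position cannot be stated from the record; a short U6 promoter fragment lies between the ORF and WPRE.

The vector is intended for overexpressing LHX9 in mammalian cells, singly or in pooled transcription factor screens, where the barcode identifies the ORF delivered.
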