Features (pLannotate 1.2.2; 31 found; start..end, strand, type, name):
      5..231     +  promoter       RSV promoter: Rous sarcoma virus enhancer/promoter
    232..412     +  LTR            5' LTR (truncated): truncated 5' long terminal repeat (LTR) from HIV-1
    459..584     +  misc_feature   HIV-1 Ψ: packaging signal of human immunodeficiency virus type 1
    568..931     +  CDS            HIV-1 gag (fragment): gag protein from human immunodeficiency virus 1; gag
   1077..1310    +  misc_feature   RRE: The Rev response element (RRE) of HIV-1 allows for Rev-dependent mRNA export from the nucleus to the cytoplasm.
   1687..1713    +  CDS            Rev (fragment): human immunodeficiency virus 1 (HIV-1) Rev protein; rev; enhances nuclear export of unspliced and incompletely spliced viral mRNAs
   1720..1743    +  promoter       SV40 promoter (fragment): SV40 early promoter
   1744..1815    +  promoter       SV40 promoter (fragment): SV40 enhancer and early promoter
   1839..1974    +  rep_origin     SV40 ori: SV40 origin of replication
   2020..2616    +  CDS            PuroR (fragment): puromycin N-acetyltransferase; pac from Streptomyces; confers resistance to puromycin
   2665..2782    +  misc_feature   cPPT/CTS: central polypurine tract and central termination sequence of HIV-1
   2847..2913    +  CDS            small t antigen (fragment): SV40 (simian virus 40) small t antigen
   2920..4098    +  promoter       EF-1α promoter: strong constitutive promoter for human elongation factor EF-1α
   4187..5068    +  CDS            LHX9 (fragment): LHX9_HUMAN - Experimental evidence at protein level: Swiss-Prot protein existence level 1. Involved in gonadal development. From Homo sapiens (Human).
   5138..5191    +  promoter       U6 promoter (fragment): RNA polymerase III promoter for human U6 snRNA
   5233..5821    +  misc_feature   WPRE: woodchuck hepatitis virus posttranscriptional regulatory element
   5872..5891    +  misc_feature   cPPT/CTS (fragment): central polypurine tract and central termination sequence of HIV-1
   5893..6126    +  LTR            3' LTR (ΔU3): self-inactivating 3' long terminal repeat (LTR) from HIV-1
   6204..6325    +  polyA_signal   SV40 poly(A) signal: SV40 polyadenylation signal
   6365..6500    +  rep_origin     SV40 ori: SV40 origin of replication
   6521..6539    -  promoter       T7 promoter: promoter for bacteriophage T7 RNA polymerase
   6547..6702    +  CDS            lacZα (fragment): LacZα fragment of β-galactosidase; lacZ fragment
   6707..7135    +  rep_origin     f1 ori (sequence partly withheld): f1 bacteriophage origin of replication; arrow indicates direction of (+) strand synthesis
   7188..7292    +  promoter       AmpR promoter: bla
   7293..8153    +  CDS            AmpR: β-lactamase; bla; confers resistance to ampicillin, carbenicillin, and related antibiotics
   8324..8912    +  rep_origin     ori: high-copy-number ColE1/pMB1/pBR322/pUC origin of replication
   9095..9187    +  CDS            lacI (fragment): lac repressor; lacI; The lac repressor binds to the lac operator to inhibit transcription in E. coli. This inhibition can be relieved by adding lactose or isopropyl-β-D-thiogalactopyranoside (IPTG).
   9200..9221    +  protein_bind   CAP binding site: CAP binding activates transcription in the presence of cAMP. E. coli catabolite activator protein
   9236..9266    +  promoter       lac promoter: promoter for the E. coli lac operon
   9274..9290    +  protein_bind   lac operator: The lac repressor binds to the lac operator to inhibit transcription in E. coli. This inhibition can be relieved by adding lactose or isopropyl-β-D-thiogalactopyranoside (IPTG). lac repressor encoded by lacI
   9335..9353    +  promoter       T3 promoter: promoter for bacteriophage T3 RNA polymerase
>Addgene plasmid #142196 | TFORF0826 | addgene full sequence | sequence record 397725 | Addgene NGS Result
TTAATGTAGTCTTATGCAATACTCTTGTAGTCTTGCAACATGGTAACGATGAGTTAGCAACATGCCTTAC
AAGGAGAGAAAAAGCACCGTGCATGCCGATTGGTGGAAGTAAGGTGGTACGATCGTGCCTTATTAGGAAG
GCAACAGACGGGTCTGACATGGATTGGACGAACCACTGAATTGCCGCATTGCAGAGATATTGTATTTAAG
TGCCTAGCTCGATACATAAACGGGTCTCTCTGGTTAGACCAGATCTGAGCCTGGGAGCTCTCTGGCTAAC
TAGGGAACCCACTGCTTAAGCCTCAATAAAGCTTGCCTTGAGTGCTTCAAGTAGTGTGTGCCCGTCTGTT
GTGTGACTCTGGTAACTAGAGATCCCTCAGACCCTTTTAGTCAGTGTGGAAAATCTCTAGCAGTGGCGCC
CGAACAGGGACTTGAAAGCGAAAGGGAAACCAGAGGAGCTCTCTCGACGCAGGACTCGGCTTGCTGAAGC
GCGCACGGCAAGAGGCGAGGGGCGGCGACTGGTGAGTACGCCAAAAATTTTGACTAGCGGAGGCTAGAAG
GAGAGAGATGGGTGCGAGAGCGTCAGTATTAAGCGGGGGAGAATTAGATCGCGATGGGAAAAAATTCGGT
TAAGGCCAGGGGGAAAGAAAAAATATAAATTAAAACATATAGTATGGGCAAGCAGGGAGCTAGAACGATT
CGCAGTTAATCCTGGCCTGTTAGAAACATCAGAAGGCTGTAGACAAATACTGGGACAGCTACAACCATCC
CTTCAGACAGGATCAGAAGAACTTAGATCATTATATAATACAGTAGCAACCCTCTATTGTGTGCATCAAA
GGATAGAGATAAAAGACACCAAGGAAGCTTTAGACAAGATAGAGGAAGAGCAAAACAAAAGTAAGACCAC
CGCACAGCAAGCGGCCGCTGATCTTCAGACCTGGAGGAGGAGATATGAGGGACAATTGGAGAAGTGAATT
ATATAAATATAAAGTAGTAAAAATTGAACCATTAGGAGTAGCACCCACCAAGGCAAAGAGAAGAGTGGTG
CAGAGAGAAAAAAGAGCAGTGGGAATAGGAGCTTTGTTCCTTGGGTTCTTGGGAGCAGCAGGAAGCACTA
TGGGCGCAGCGTCAATGACGCTGACGGTACAGGCCAGACAATTATTGTCTGGTATAGTGCAGCAGCAGAA
CAATTTGCTGAGGGCTATTGAGGCGCAACAGCATCTGTTGCAACTCACAGTCTGGGGCATCAAGCAGCTC
CAGGCAAGAATCCTGGCTGTGGAAAGATACCTAAAGGATCAACAGCTCCTGGGGATTTGGGGTTGCTCTG
GAAAACTCATTTGCACCACTGCTGTGCCTTGGAATGCTAGTTGGAGTAATAAATCTCTGGAACAGATTTG
GAATCACACGACCTGGATGGAGTGGGACAGAGAAATTAACAATTACACAAGCTTAATACACTCCTTAATT
GAAGAATCGCAAAACCAGCAAGAAAAGAATGAACAAGAATTATTGGAATTAGATAAATGGGCAAGTTTGT
GGAATTGGTTTAACATAACAAATTGGCTGTGGTATATAAAATTATTCATAATGATAGTAGGAGGCTTGGT
AGGTTTAAGAATAGTTTTTGCTGTACTTTCTATAGTGAATAGAGTTAGGCAGGGATATTCACCATTATCG
TTTCAGACCCACCTCCCAACCCCGAGGGGACCCATGCATTGCATCTCAATTAGTCAGCAACCAGGTGTGG
AAAGTCCCCAGGCTCCCCAGCAGGCAGAAGTATGCAAAGCATGCGTCTCAATTAGTCAGCAACCATAGTC
CCGCCCCTAACTCCGCCCATCCCGCCCCTAACTCCGCCCAGTTCCGCCCATTCTCCGCCCCATGGCTGAC
TAATTTTTTTTATTTATGCAGAGGCCGAGGCCGCCTCGGCCTCTGAGCTATTCCAGAAGTAGTGAGGAGG
CTTTTTTGGAGGCCTAGGCTTTTGCAAAAAGCTTTCTAGAGGTACCACCGGAGCTTACCATGACCGAGTA
CAAGCCCACGGTGCGCCTCGCCACCCGCGACGACGTCCCCAGGGCCGTACGCACCCTCGCCGCCGCGTTC
GCCGACTACCCCGCCACGCGCCACACCGTCGATCCGGACCGCCACATCGAGCGGGTCACCGAGCTGCAAG
AACTCTTCCTCACGCGCGTCGGGCTCGACATCGGCAAGGTGTGGGTCGCGGACGACGGCGCCGCCGTGGC
GGTCTGGACCACGCCGGAGAGCGTCGAAGCGGGGGCGGTGTTCGCCGAGATCGGCCCGCGCATGGCCGAG
TTGAGCGGTTCCCGGCTGGCCGCGCAGCAACAGATGGAAGGCCTCCTGGCGCCGCACCGGCCCAAGGAGC
CCGCGTGGTTCCTGGCCACCGTCGGCGTCTCGCCCGACCACCAGGGCAAGGGTCTGGGCAGCGCCGTCGT
GCTCCCCGGAGTGGAGGCGGCCGAGCGCGCCGGGGTGCCCGCCTTCCTGGAGACCTCCGCGCCCCGCAAC
CTCCCCTTCTACGAGCGGCTCGGCTTCACCGTCACCGCCGACGTCGAGGTGCCCGAAGGACCGCGCACCT
GGTGCATGACCCGCAAGCCCGGTGCCAGTTAACGAATTCTAGATCTTGAGACAAATGGCAGTATTCATCC
ACAATTTTAAAAGAAAAGGGGGGATTGGGGGGTACAGTGCAGGGGAAAGAATAGTAGACATAATAGCAAC
AGACATACAAACTAAAGAATTACAAAAACAAATTACAAAAATTCAAAATTTTCGGGTTTATTACAGGGAC
AGCAGAGATCCACTTTGGCGCCGGCTCGAGGCCTGCAGGTGCAAAGATGGATAAAGTTTTAAACAGAGAG
GAATCTTTGCAGCTAATGGACCTTCTAGGTCTTGAAAGGAGTGGGAATTGGCTCCGGTGCCCGTCAGTGG
GCAGAGCGCACATCGCCCACAGTCCCCGAGAAGTTGGGGGGAGGGGTCGGCAATTGAACCGGTGCCTAGA
GAAGGTGGCGCGGGGTAAACTGGGAAAGTGATGTCGTGTACTGGCTCCGCCTTTTTCCCGAGGGTGGGGG
AGAACCGTATATAAGTGCAGTAGTCGCCGTGAACGTTCTTTTTCGCAACGGGTTTGCCGCCAGAACACAG
GTAAGTGCCGTGTGTGGTTCCCGCGGGCCTGGCCTCTTTACGGGTTATGGCCCTTGCGTGCCTTGAATTA
CTTCCACCTGGCTGCAGTACGTGATTCTTGATCCCGAGCTTCGGGTTGGAAGTGGGTGGGAGAGTTCGAG
GCCTTGCGCTTAAGGAGCCCCTTCGCCTCGTGCTTGAGTTGAGGCCTGGCCTGGGCGCTGGGGCCGCCGC
GTGCGAATCTGGTGGCACCTTCGCGCCTGTCTCGCTGCTTTCGATAAGTCTCTAGCCATTTAAAATTTTT
GATGACCTGCTGCGACGCTTTTTTTCTGGCAAGATAGTCTTGTAAATGCGGGCCAAGATCTGCACACTGG
TATTTCGGTTTTTGGGGCCGCGGGCGGCGACGGGGCCCGTGCGTCCCAGCGCACATGTTCGGCGAGGCGG
GGCCTGCGAGCGCGGCCACCGAGAATCGGACGGGGGTAGTCTCAAGCTGGCCGGCCTGCTCTGGTGCCTG
GCCTCGCGCCGCCGTGTATCGCCCCGCCCTGGGCGGCAAGGCTGGCCCGGTCGGCACCAGTTGCGTGAGC
GGAAAGATGGCCGCTTCCCGGCCCTGCTGCAGGGAGCTCAAAATGGAGGACGCGGCGCTCGGGAGAGCGG
GCGGGTGAGTCACCCACACAAAGGAAAAGGGCCTTTCCGTCCTCAGCCGTCGCTTCATGTGACTCCACGG
AGTACCGGGCGCCGTCCAGGCACCTCGATTAGTTCTCGAGCTTTTGGAGTACGTCGTCTTTAGGTTGGGG
GGAGGGGTTTTATGCGATGGAGTTTCCCCACACTGAGTGGGTGGAGACTGAAGTTAGGCCAGCTTGGCAC
TTGATGTAATTCTCCTTGGAATTTGCCCTTTTTGAGTTTGGATCTTGGTTCATTCTCAAGCCTCAGACAG
TGGTTCAAAGTTTTTTTCTTCCATTTCAGGTGTCGTGAGGCTAGCACCGCCACCATGCAGACGCTCCAAA
CGCCCTCTCCACTTCGGATGAAGCCAGCATCTAGTAGGGTCTCCGGCCCTCAAGAAGCCATGCTCTTTCA
CGGGATCTCCGGAGGCCACATCCAAGGCATCATGGAGGAGATGGAGCGCAGATCCAAGACTGAGGCCCGT
CTGGCCAAAGGCGCCCAGCTCAACGGCCGCGACGCGGGCATGCCCCCGCTCAGCCCGGAGAAGCCCGCCC
TGTGCGCCGGCTGCGGGGGCAAGATCTCGGACAGGTACTATCTGCTGGCTGTGGACAAACAGTGGCATCT
GAGATGCCTGAAGTGCTGTGAATGTAAGCTGGCCCTCGAGTCCGAGCTCACCTGCTTTGCCAAGGACGGT
AGCATTTACTGCAAGGAGGATTACTACAGAAGGTTCTCTGTGCAGAGATGTGCCCGCTGCCACCTTGGCA
TTTCCGCCTCGGAGATGGTCATGCGCGCCCGAGACTCTGTCTACCACCTGAGCTGCTTCACCTGCTCCAC
TTGCAACAAGACTCTGACCACGGGCGACCATTTCGGCATGAAGGACAGCCTGGTGTACTGCCGCGCCCAC
TTCGAGACCCTCTTGCAAGGAGAGTATCCACCGCAGCTGAGCTACACGGAGCTGGCGGCCAAGAGCGGCG
GCCTGGCCCTGCCTTACTTCAACGGTACGGGCACCGTGCAGAAAGGGCGGCCCCGGAAGCGGAAGAGCCC
AGCGCTGGGAGTGGACATCGTCAATTACAACTCAGGTTGTAATGAGAATGAGGCAGACCACTTGGACCGG
GACCAGCAGCCTTATCCACCCTCGCAGAAGACCAAGCGCATGCGAACCTCTTTCAAGCATCACCAGCTCC
GGACCATGAAATCCTACTTTGCCATCAACCACAACCCGGATGCCAAGGACCTCAAGCAGCTTGCCCAGAA
AACAGGTCTGACCAAAAGAGTTTTGCAGGGAGAACAAATCTTGGGGCATTACAGCCAAACATCCCGACGT
TTGAAAATTCCCTAGTAATGAACTAGTCCGTAACTTGAAAGTATTTCGATTTCTTGGCTTTATATATCTT
GTGGAAAGGACGACGTATTGTGTGAGGCGATTGGATAACGCGTTAAGTCGACAATCAACCTCTGGATTAC
AAAATTTGTGAAAGATTGACTGGTATTCTTAACTATGTTGCTCCTTTTACGCTATGTGGATACGCTGCTT
TAATGCCTTTGTATCATGCTATTGCTTCCCGTATGGCTTTCATTTTCTCCTCCTTGTATAAATCCTGGTT
GCTGTCTCTTTATGAGGAGTTGTGGCCCGTTGTCAGGCAACGTGGCGTGGTGTGCACTGTGTTTGCTGAC
GCAACCCCCACTGGTTGGGGCATTGCCACCACCTGTCAGCTCCTTTCCGGGACTTTCGCTTTCCCCCTCC
CTATTGCCACGGCGGAACTCATCGCCGCCTGCCTTGCCCGCTGCTGGACAGGGGCTCGGCTGTTGGGCAC
TGACAATTCCGTGGTGTTGTCGGGGAAATCATCGTCCTTTCCTTGGCTGCTCGCCTGTGTTGCCACCTGG
ATTCTGCGCGGGACGTCCTTCTGCTACGTCCCTTCGGCCCTCAATCCAGCGGACCTTCCTTCCCGCGGCC
TGCTGCCGGCTCTGCGGCCTCTTCCGCGTCTTCGCCTTCGCCCTCAGACGAGTCGGATCTCCCTTTGGGC
CGCCTCCCCGCGTCGACTTTAAGACCAATGACTTACAAGGCAGCTGTAGATCTTAGCCACTTTTTAAAAG
AAAAGGGGGGACTGGAAGGGCTAATTCACTCCCAACGAAGACAAGATCTGCTTTTTGCTTGTACTGGGTC
TCTCTGGTTAGACCAGATCTGAGCCTGGGAGCTCTCTGGCTAACTAGGGAACCCACTGCTTAAGCCTCAA
TAAAGCTTGCCTTGAGTGCTTCAAGTAGTGTGTGCCCGTCTGTTGTGTGACTCTGGTAACTAGAGATCCC
TCAGACCCTTTTAGTCAGTGTGGAAAATCTCTAGCAGTACGTATAGTAGTTCATGTCATCTTATTATTCA
GTATTTATAACTTGCAAAGAAATGAATATCAGAGAGTGAGAGGAACTTGTTTATTGCAGCTTATAATGGT
TACAAATAAAGCAATAGCATCACAAATTTCACAAATAAAGCATTTTTTTCACTGCATTCTAGTTGTGGTT
TGTCCAAACTCATCAATGTATCTTATCATGTCTGGCTCTAGCTATCCCGCCCCTAACTCCGCCCATCCCG
CCCCTAACTCCGCCCAGTTCCGCCCATTCTCCGCCCCATGGCTGACTAATTTTTTTTATTTATGCAGAGG
CCGAGGCCGCCTCGGCCTCTGAGCTATTCCAGAAGTAGTGAGGAGGCTTTTTTGGAGGCCTAGGGACGTA
CCCAATTCGCCCTATAGTGAGTCGTATTACGCGCGCTCACTGGCCGTCGTTTTACAACGTCGTGACTGGG
AAAACCCTGGCGTTACCCAACTTAATCGCCTTGCAGCACATCCCCCTTTCGCCAGCTGGCGTAATAGCGA
AGAGGCCCGCACCGATCGCCCTTCCCAACAGTTGCGCAGCCTGAATGGCGAATGGG
[124 nt withheld, positions 6707-6830]
C
[91 nt withheld, positions 6832-6922]
A
[49 nt withheld, positions 6924-6972]
CCTTTGACGTTGGAGTCCACGTTCTTT
[37 nt withheld, positions 7000-7036]
ACCCTATCTCGGTCTATTCTTTTGATTTATAAGGGATTTTGCCGATTTCGGCCTATTGGTTAAAAAATGA
GCTGATTTAACAAAAATTTAACGCGAATTTTAACAAAATATTAACGCTTACAATTTAGGTGGCACTTTTC
GGGGAAATGTGCGCGGAACCCCTATTTGTTTATTTTTCTAAATACATTCAAATATGTATCCGCTCATGAG
ACAATAACCCTGATAAATGCTTCAATAATATTGAAAAAGGAAGAGTATGAGTATTCAACATTTCCGTGTC
GCCCTTATTCCCTTTTTTGCGGCATTTTGCCTTCCTGTTTTTGCTCACCCAGAAACGCTGGTGAAAGTAA
AAGATGCTGAAGATCAGTTGGGTGCACGAGTGGGTTACATCGAACTGGATCTCAACAGCGGTAAGATCCT
TGAGAGTTTTCGCCCCGAAGAACGTTTTCCAATGATGAGCACTTTTAAAGTTCTGCTATGTGGCGCGGTA
TTATCCCGTATTGACGCCGGGCAAGAGCAACTCGGTCGCCGCATACACTATTCTCAGAATGACTTGGTTG
AGTACTCACCAGTCACAGAAAAGCATCTTACGGATGGCATGACAGTAAGAGAATTATGCAGTGCTGCCAT
AACCATGAGTGATAACACTGCGGCCAACTTACTTCTGACAACGATCGGAGGACCGAAGGAGCTAACCGCT
TTTTTGCACAACATGGGGGATCATGTAACTCGCCTTGATCGTTGGGAACCGGAGCTGAATGAAGCCATAC
CAAACGACGAGCGTGACACCACGATGCCTGTAGCAATGGCAACAACGTTGCGCAAACTATTAACTGGCGA
ACTACTTACTCTAGCTTCCCGGCAACAATTAATAGACTGGATGGAGGCGGATAAAGTTGCAGGACCACTT
CTGCGCTCGGCCCTTCCGGCTGGCTGGTTTATTGCTGATAAATCTGGAGCCGGTGAGCGTGGGTCTCGCG
GTATCATTGCAGCACTGGGGCCAGATGGTAAGCCCTCCCGTATCGTAGTTATCTACACGACGGGGAGTCA
GGCAACTATGGATGAACGAAATAGACAGATCGCTGAGATAGGTGCCTCACTGATTAAGCATTGGTAACTG
TCAGACCAAGTTTACTCATATATACTTTAGATTGATTTAAAACTTCATTTTTAATTTAAAAGGATCTAGG
TGAAGATCCTTTTTGATAATCTCATGACCAAAATCCCTTAACGTGAGTTTTCGTTCCACTGAGCGTCAGA
CCCCGTAGAAAAGATCAAAGGATCTTCTTGAGATCCTTTTTTTCTGCGCGTAATCTGCTGCTTGCAAACA
AAAAAACCACCGCTACCAGCGGTGGTTTGTTTGCCGGATCAAGAGCTACCAACTCTTTTTCCGAAGGTAA
CTGGCTTCAGCAGAGCGCAGATACCAAATACTGTTCTTCTAGTGTAGCCGTAGTTAGGCCACCACTTCAA
GAACTCTGTAGCACCGCCTACATACCTCGCTCTGCTAATCCTGTTACCAGTGGCTGCTGCCAGTGGCGAT
AAGTCGTGTCTTACCGGGTTGGACTCAAGACGATAGTTACCGGATAAGGCGCAGCGGTCGGGCTGAACGG
GGGGTTCGTGCACACAGCCCAGCTTGGAGCGAACGACCTACACCGAACTGAGATACCTACAGCGTGAGCT
ATGAGAAAGCGCCACGCTTCCCGAAGGGAGAAAGGCGGACAGGTATCCGGTAAGCGGCAGGGTCGGAACA
GGAGAGCGCACGAGGGAGCTTCCAGGGGGAAACGCCTGGTATCTTTATAGTCCTGTCGGGTTTCGCCACC
TCTGACTTGAGCGTCGATTTTTGTGATGCTCGTCAGGGGGGCGGAGCCTATGGAAAAACGCCAGCAACGC
GGCCTTTTTACGGTTCCTGGCCTTTTGCTGGCCTTTTGCTCACATGTTCTTTCCTGCGTTATCCCCTGAT
TCTGTGGATAACCGTATTACCGCCTTTGAGTGAGCTGATACCGCTCGCCGCAGCCGAACGACCGAGCGCA
GCGAGTCAGTGAGCGAGGAAGCGGAAGAGCGCCCAATACGCAAACCGCCTCTCCCCGCGCGTTGGCCGAT
TCATTAATGCAGCTGGCACGACAGGTTTCCCGACTGGAAAGCGGGCAGTGAGCGCAACGCAATTAATGTG
AGTTAGCTCACTCATTAGGCACCCCAGGCTTTACACTTTATGCTTCCGGCTCGTATGTTGTGTGGAATTG
TGAGCGGATAACAATTTCACACAGGAAACAGCTATGACCATGATTACGCCAAGCGCGCAATTAACCCTCA
CTAAAGGGAACAAAAGCTGGAGCTGCAAGC
