>Addgene plasmid #142196 | TFORF0826 | depositor partial sequence | sequence record 278726 | Insert
ACCGCCACCATGCAGACGCTCCAAACGCCCTCTCCACTTCGGATGAAGCCAGCATCTAGTAGGGTCTCCG
GCCCTCAAGAAGCCATGCTCTTTCACGGGATCTCCGGAGGCCACATCCAAGGCATCATGGAGGAGATGGA
GCGCAGATCCAAGACTGAGGCCCGTCTGGCCAAAGGCGCCCAGCTCAACGGCCGCGACGCGGGCATGCCC
CCGCTCAGCCCGGAGAAGCCCGCCCTGTGCGCCGGCTGCGGGGGCAAGATCTCGGACAGGTACTATCTGC
TGGCTGTGGACAAACAGTGGCATCTGAGATGCCTGAAGTGCTGTGAATGTAAGCTGGCCCTCGAGTCCGA
GCTCACCTGCTTTGCCAAGGACGGTAGCATTTACTGCAAGGAGGATTACTACAGAAGGTTCTCTGTGCAG
AGATGTGCCCGCTGCCACCTTGGCATTTCCGCCTCGGAGATGGTCATGCGCGCCCGAGACTCTGTCTACC
ACCTGAGCTGCTTCACCTGCTCCACTTGCAACAAGACTCTGACCACGGGCGACCATTTCGGCATGAAGGA
CAGCCTGGTGTACTGCCGCGCCCACTTCGAGACCCTCTTGCAAGGAGAGTATCCACCGCAGCTGAGCTAC
ACGGAGCTGGCGGCCAAGAGCGGCGGCCTGGCCCTGCCTTACTTCAACGGTACGGGCACCGTGCAGAAAG
GGCGGCCCCGGAAGCGGAAGAGCCCAGCGCTGGGAGTGGACATCGTCAATTACAACTCAGGTTGTAATGA
GAATGAGGCAGACCACTTGGACCGGGACCAGCAGCCTTATCCACCCTCGCAGAAGACCAAGCGCATGCGA
ACCTCTTTCAAGCATCACCAGCTCCGGACCATGAAATCCTACTTTGCCATCAACCACAACCCGGATGCCA
AGGACCTCAAGCAGCTTGCCCAGAAAACAGGTCTGACCAAAAGAGTTTTGCAGGGAGAACAAATCTTGGG
GCATTACAGCCAAACATCCCGACGTTTGAAAATTCCCTAGTAATGAACTAGTCCGTAACTTGAAAGTATT
TCGATTTCTTGGCTTTATATATCTTGTGGAAAGGACGACGTATTGTGTGAGGCGATTGGATA
