>Addgene plasmid #142196 | TFORF0826 | depositor partial sequence | sequence record 278727 | Barcode
CGTATTGTGTGAGGCGATTGGATA
